>Addgene plasmid #13340 | 3341 pcDNA3 Bcl-2 T69A S70A S87A | addgene partial sequence | sequence record 19699 | T7 5'-TAATACGACTCACTATAGGG-3'
CTAGTAACGGCCGCCAGTGTGCTGGAATTCGCGGCCGCGGTGAGAACCGTTAACGTCTAGAATGGCGCAC
GCTGGGAGAACAGGGTACGATAACCGGGAGATAGTGATGAAGTACATCCATTATAAGCTGTCGCAGAGGG
GCTACGAGTGGGATGCGGGAGATGTGGGCGCCGCGCCCCCGGGGGCCGCCCCCGCACCGGGCATCTTCTC
CTCCCAGCCCGGGCACACGCCCCATCCAGCCGCATCCCGGGACCCGGTCGCCAGGGCCGCGCCACTACAG
ACCCCGGCTGCCCCCGGCGCCGCCGCGGGGCCTGCGCTCGCCCCGGTGCCACCTGTGGTCCACCTGACCC
TCCGCCAGGCCGGCGACGACTTCTCCCGCCGCTACCGCCGCGACTTCGCCGAGATGTCCAGCCAGCTGCA
CCTGACGCCCTTCACCGCGCGGGGACGCTTTGCCACGGTGGTGGAGGAGCTCTTCAGGGACGGGGTGAAC
TGGGGGAGGATTGTGGCCTTCTTTGAGTTCGGTGGGGTCATGTGTGTGGAGAGCGTCAACCGGGAGATGT
CGCCCCTGGTGGACAACATCGCCCTGTGGATGACTGAGTACCTGAACCGGCACCTGCACACCTGGATCCA
GGATAACGGAGGCTGGGATGCCTTTGTGGGACTGTACGGCCCCAGCATGCGGCCTCTGTTTG
