[The description below was written by a language model from this plasmid's Addgene catalogue record.]
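Description:
3341 pcDNA3 Bcl-2 T69A S70A S87A is a mammalian expression plasmid built on the Invitrogen pcDNA3 backbone (about 5.4 kb without insert). It carries a roughly 720 bp human BCL2 coding sequence. The plasmid is maintained at high copy in E. coli under ampicillin selection. A neomycin resistance marker allows G418 selection of stably transfected mammalian cells. No feature table accompanies the record, so the promoter is not explicitly stated, but pcDNA3 vectors normally drive inserts from the CMV immediate-early promoter, with a T7 promoter just upstream of the cloning site. This fits the depositor's note that the open reading frame lies in the sense orientation from the T7 side, and with the use of T7 as the 5′ sequencing primer. The insert was placed at the EcoRI site, and both flanking EcoRI sites were destroyed during cloning, so it cannot be released with that enzyme. The depositor also notes that the ORF contains SacI, PstI and BamHI sites. No epitope tag or reporter is recorded.

The BCL2 insert carries three alanine substitutions, at threonine 69, serine 70 and serine 87. Replacing these residues with alanine removes the hydroxyl groups needed for phosphorylation, giving a non-phosphorylatable form of the anti-apoptotic protein. The associated publication title concerns phosphorylation and inactivation of BCL-2 by an ASK1/JNK kinase pathway that is normally active at G2/M. The construct is therefore suited to transient or stable expression experiments that compare this mutant with wild-type BCL-2, to test how phosphorylation at these sites affects its survival function.
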