Addgene plasmid #13340: 3341 pcDNA3 Bcl-2 T69A S70A S87A
Depositing lab: Stanley Korsmeyer. Depositing organization: Dana-Farber Cancer Institute. Publication: BCL-2 is phosphorylated and inactivated by an ASK1/Jun N-terminal protein kinase pathway normally activated at G(2)/M. Yamamoto K, Ichijo H, Korsmeyer SJ. Mol Cell Biol 1999 Dec;19(12):8469-78. PubMed 10567572.
Backbone
  Vector backbone: pcDNA3
  Backbone manufacturer: Invitrogen
  Backbone size w/o insert (bp): 5400
  Vector type: Mammalian Expression
  Selectable markers: Neomycin (select with G418)
Growth in bacteria
  Bacterial resistance: Ampicillin, 100 μg/mL
  Growth temperature: 37°C
  Growth strain: DH5alpha
  Copy number: High Copy
Gene/Insert
  Gene/Insert name: Bcl-2
  Species: H. sapiens (human)
  Insert size (bp): 720
  Mutation: changed Threonine 69 to Alanine; changed Serine 70 to Alanine; changed Serine 87 to Alanine
  GenBank ID: NM_000633
  Entrez Gene: BCL2 (a.k.a. Bcl-2, PPP1R50)
  Cloning method: Restriction Enzyme; 5′ cloning site EcoRI (destroyed during cloning); 3′ cloning site EcoRI (destroyed during cloning)
  Sequencing primers: 5′ T7
Terms and licenses: Academic/Nonprofit Terms; Industry Terms: Not Available to Industry
Depositor comments: ORF contains SacI, PstI, and BamHI sites sense from T7 direction.
How to cite: 3341 pcDNA3 Bcl-2 T69A S70A S87A was a gift from Stanley Korsmeyer (Addgene plasmid # 13340 ; http://n2t.net/addgene:13340 ; RRID:Addgene_13340)
